Addgene plasmid #169575: pAB303-Tier1-PhCMV-TetR_VPR
Purpose: Tier-1 vector encoding PhCMV-driven tetracycline-dependent VPR-based transactiavtor (PhCMV-TetR-VPR-pA).
Depositing lab: Martin Fussenegger. Depositing organization: ETH Zurich (Swiss Federal Institute of Technology). Publication: A versatile plasmid architecture for mammalian synthetic biology (VAMSyB). Haellman V, Strittmatter T, Bertschi A, Stucheli P, Fussenegger M. Metab Eng. 2021 Jul;66:41-50. doi: 10.1016/j.ymben.2021.04.003. Epub 2021 Apr 18. PubMed 33857582.
Backbone
  Vector backbone: pMM1 (pcDNA3.1-based)
  Backbone size w/o insert (bp): 4435
  Vector type: Mammalian Expression
  Selectable markers: Neomycin (select with G418)
Growth in bacteria
  Bacterial resistance: Ampicillin, 100 μg/mL
  Growth temperature: 37°C
  Growth strain: DH5alpha
  Copy number: High Copy
Gene/Insert
  Gene/Insert name: tetracycline-controlled transactivator (alt name: PCMV-tTA)
  Species: Synthetic
  Promoter: PhCMV
  Cloning method: Restriction Enzyme; 5′ cloning site Unknown (unknown if destroyed)
  Sequencing primers: 5′ AmpStart; 3′ BGH-rev
Terms and licenses: Academic/Nonprofit Terms; Industry Terms: Not Available to Industry
How to cite: pAB303-Tier1-PhCMV-TetR_VPR was a gift from Martin Fussenegger (Addgene plasmid # 169575 ; http://n2t.net/addgene:169575 ; RRID:Addgene_169575)
