[The description below was written by a language model from this plasmid's Addgene catalogue record and pLannotate feature annotations shown in this document.]
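Description:
pAB303-Tier1-PhCMV-TetR_VPR is a mammalian expression plasmid built on pMM1, a pcDNA3.1-derived backbone, and designated a "Tier-1" vector within a modular plasmid architecture for mammalian synthetic biology. It is maintained in E. coli at high copy through a ColE1/pUC-type origin with ampicillin selection (AmpR under its own bla promoter), and it also carries an f1 phage origin. For selection in mammalian cells, an SV40 enhancer/early promoter drives a neomycin phosphotransferase gene terminated by an SV40 polyadenylation signal, allowing G418 selection. Short lac promoter/operator, lacI, ble and HIV-1 LTR matches in the annotation appear to be backbone remnants or incidental hits rather than functional parts.

The payload is a single expression unit in which the human cytomegalovirus immediate-early enhancer and promoter (PhCMV) drives a synthetic tetracycline-dependent transactivator, followed by the bovine growth hormone polyadenylation signal. A T7 promoter lies between the CMV promoter and the coding region. The transactivator fuses the Tn10 tetracycline repressor TetR, which supplies tetO-specific DNA binding that is released by tetracycline or doxycycline, to the tripartite VPR activation module. This module is annotated as VP16-derived repeats, a RELA (p65) fragment and the Epstein-Barr virus Rta activation domain. The protein thus works as a tTA-type regulator with a stronger activation domain than the classical VP16 fusion, and it would be expected to activate tetO-containing promoters in the absence of the antibiotic. The record describes it as a constitutive source of this transactivator but does not name a partner reporter or response plasmid. The two sequence records, about 7.4 kb and differing by three nucleotides, show the same features in the same order from different start points.
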