Features (pLannotate 1.2.2; 22 found; start..end, strand, type, name):
    116..419     +  enhancer       CMV enhancer: human cytomegalovirus immediate early enhancer
    420..623     +  promoter       CMV promoter: human cytomegalovirus (CMV) immediate early promoter
    619..652     +  LTR            5' LTR (truncated) (fragment): truncated 5' long terminal repeat (LTR) from HIV-1
    668..686     +  promoter       T7 promoter: promoter for bacteriophage T7 RNA polymerase
    742..1355    +  CDS            TetR (fragment): tetracycline repressor TetR; tetR from transposon Tn10; TetR binds to the tetracycline operator tetO to inhibit transcription. This inhibition can be relieved by adding tetracycline or doxycycline.
   1498..1514    +  CDS            VP96 (fragment): 6 tandem repeats of the minimal activation domain of herpes simplex virus VP16 (Cheng et al., 2013)
   1579..2358    +  CDS            RELA (fragment): TF65_HUMAN - Also known as NFKB3. Experimental evidence at protein level: Swiss-Prot protein existence level 1. NF-kappa-B is a pleiotropic transcription factor present in almost all cell types and is the endpoint of a series of signal transduction events that are initiated by a vast array of stimuli related to many biological processes such as inflammation, immunity, differentiation, cell growth, tumorigenesis and apoptosis. NF-kappa-B is a homo- or heterodimeric complex formed by the Rel-like domain- containing proteins RELA/p65, RELB, NFKB1/p105, NFKB1/p50, REL and NFKB2/p52. The heterodime
   2377..2943    +  CDS            Rta AD: transcriptional activation domain from the human herpesvirus 4 (Epstein-Barr virus) replication and transcription activator Rta/BRLF1 (Hardwick et al., 1992; Chavez et al., 2015)
   3004..3228    +  polyA_signal   bGH poly(A) signal: bovine growth hormone polyadenylation signal
   3232..3253    +  promoter       SV40 promoter (fragment): SV40 enhancer and early promoter
   3274..3702    +  rep_origin     f1 ori (sequence partly withheld): f1 bacteriophage origin of replication; arrow indicates direction of (+) strand synthesis
   3716..4045    +  promoter       SV40 promoter: SV40 enhancer and early promoter
   4112..4903    +  CDS            neo: KKA2_KLEPN - Also known as kan, nptII. Experimental evidence at protein level: Swiss-Prot protein existence level 1. Resistance to kanamycin, neomycin, paromomycin, ribostamycin, butirosin and gentamicin B. From Klebsiella pneumoniae.
   4927..5085    +  CDS            ble (fragment): BLE_KLEPN - Experimental evidence at protein level: Swiss-Prot protein existence level 1. Binding protein with a strong affinity to the bleomycin family of antibiotics. Binds to CL990; an antimitotic-antibiotic compound. From Klebsiella pneumoniae.
   5080..5201    +  polyA_signal   SV40 poly(A) signal: SV40 polyadenylation signal
   5274..5290    -  protein_bind   lac operator: The lac repressor binds to the lac operator to inhibit transcription in E. coli. This inhibition can be relieved by adding lactose or isopropyl-β-D-thiogalactopyranoside (IPTG). lac repressor encoded by lacI
   5298..5328    -  promoter       lac promoter: promoter for the E. coli lac operon
   5343..5364    -  protein_bind   CAP binding site: CAP binding activates transcription in the presence of cAMP. E. coli catabolite activator protein
   5377..5469    -  CDS            lacI (fragment): lac repressor; lacI; The lac repressor binds to the lac operator to inhibit transcription in E. coli. This inhibition can be relieved by adding lactose or isopropyl-β-D-thiogalactopyranoside (IPTG).
   5652..6237    -  rep_origin     ori: high-copy-number ColE1/pMB1/pBR322/pUC origin of replication
   6408..7268    -  CDS            AmpR: β-lactamase; bla; confers resistance to ampicillin, carbenicillin, and related antibiotics
   7269..7373    -  promoter       AmpR promoter: bla
>Addgene plasmid #169575 | pAB303-Tier1-PhCMV-TetR_VPR | depositor full sequence | sequence record 328683 | Full Sequence
GACGGATCGGGAGATCTCCACGCGTGGTACCCTCGAGTTGACATTGATTATTGAGTAGTTATTAATAGTA
ATCAATTACGGGGTCATTAGTTCATAGCCCATATATGGAGTTCCGCGTTACATAACTTACGGTAAATGGC
CCGCCTGGCTGACCGCCCAACGACCCCCGCCCATTGACGTCAATAATGACGTATGTTCCCATAGTAACGC
CAATAGGGACTTTCCATTGACGTCAATGGGTGGAGTATTTACGGTAAACTGCCCACTTGGCAGTACATCA
AGTGTATCATATGCCAAGTACGCCCCCTATTGACGTCAATGACGGTAAATGGCCCGCCTGGCATTATGCC
CAGTACATGACCTTATGGGACTTTCCTACTTGGCAGTACATCTACGTATTAGTCATCGCTATTACCATGG
TGATGCGGTTTTGGCAGTACATCAATGGGCGTGGATAGCGGTTTGACTCACGGGGATTTCCAAGTCTCCA
CCCCATTGACGTCAATGGGAGTTTGTTTTGGCACCAAAATCAACGGGACTTTCCAAAATGTCGTAACAAC
TCCGCCCCATTGACGCAAATGGGCGGTAGGCGTGTACGGTGGGAGGTCTATATAAGCAGAGCTCTCTGGC
TAACTAGAGAACCCACTGCTTACTGGCTTATCGAAATTAATACGACTCACTATAGGGAGACCCAAGCTGT
TCGAAGCGGAATTCACCATGACTAGTGGTGGTTCTGGTTCCAGATTAGATAAAAGTAAAGTGATTAACAG
CGCATTAGAGCTGCTTAATGAGGTCGGAATCGAAGGTTTAACAACCCGTAAACTCGCCCAGAAGCTAGGT
GTAGAGCAGCCTACATTGTATTGGCATGTAAAAAATAAGCGGGCTTTGCTCGACGCCTTAGCCATTGAGA
TGTTAGATAGGCACCATACTCACTTTTGCCCTTTAGAAGGGGAAAGCTGGCAAGATTTTTTACGTAATAA
CGCTAAAAGTTTTAGATGTGCTTTACTAAGTCATCGCGATGGAGCAAAAGTACATTTAGGTACACGGCCT
ACAGAAAAACAGTATGAAACTCTCGAAAATCAATTAGCCTTTTTATGCCAACAAGGTTTTTCACTAGAGA
ATGCATTATATGCACTCAGCGCTGTGGGGCATTTTACTTTAGGTTGCGTATTGGAAGATCAAGAGCATCA
AGTCGCTAAAGAAGAAAGGGAAACACCTACTACTGATAGTATGCCGCCATTATTACGACAAGCTATCGAA
TTATTTGATCACCAAGGTGCAGAGCCAGCCTTCTTATTCGGCCTTGAATTGATCATATGCGGATTAGAAA
AACAACTTAAATGTGAAAGTGGGTCCGCTAGTGGTTCCGGACGGGCTGACGCATTGGACGATTTTGATCT
GGATATGCTGGGAAGTGACGCCCTCGATGATTTTGACCTTGACATGCTTGGTTCGGATGCCCTTGATGAC
TTTGACCTCGACATGCTCGGCAGTGACGCCCTTGATGATTTCGACCTGGACATGCTGATTAACTCTAGAA
GTTCCGGATCTCCGAAAAAGAAACGCAAAGTTGGTAGCCAGTACCTGCCCGACACCGACGACCGGCACCG
GATCGAGGAAAAGCGGAAGCGGACCTACGAGACATTCAAGAGCATCATGAAGAAGTCCCCCTTCAGCGGC
CCCACCGACCCTAGACCTCCACCTAGAAGAATCGCCGTGCCCAGCAGATCCAGCGCCAGCGTGCCAAAAC
CTGCCCCCCAGCCTTACCCCTTCACCAGCAGCCTGAGCACCATCAACTACGACGAGTTCCCTACCATGGT
GTTCCCCAGCGGCCAGATCTCTCAGGCCTCTGCTCTGGCTCCAGCCCCTCCTCAGGTGCTGCCTCAGGCT
CCTGCTCCTGCACCAGCTCCAGCCATGGTGTCTGCACTGGCTCAGGCACCAGCACCCGTGCCTGTGCTGG
CTCCTGGACCTCCACAGGCTGTGGCTCCACCAGCCCCTAAACCTACACAGGCCGGCGAGGGCACACTGTC
TGAAGCTCTGCTGCAGCTGCAGTTCGACGACGAGGATCTGGGAGCCCTGCTGGGAAACAGCACCGATCCT
GCCGTGTTCACCGACCTGGCCAGCGTGGACAACAGCGAGTTCCAGCAGCTGCTGAACCAGGGCATCCCTG
TGGCCCCTCACACCACCGAGCCCATGCTGATGGAATACCCCGAGGCCATCACCCGGCTCGTGACAGGCGC
TCAGAGGCCTCCTGATCCAGCTCCTGCCCCTCTGGGAGCACCAGGCCTGCCTAATGGACTGCTGTCTGGC
GACGAGGACTTCAGCTCTATCGCCGATATGGATTTCTCAGCCTTGCTGGGCTCTGGCAGCGGCAGCCGGG
ATTCCAGGGAAGGGATGTTTTTGCCGAAGCCTGAGGCCGGCTCCGCTATTAGTGACGTGTTTGAGGGCCG
CGAGGTGTGCCAGCCAAAACGAATCCGGCCATTTCATCCTCCAGGAAGTCCATGGGCCAACCGCCCACTC
CCCGCCAGCCTCGCACCAACACCAACCGGTCCAGTACATGAGCCAGTCGGGTCACTGACCCCGGCACCAG
TCCCTCAGCCACTGGATCCAGCGCCCGCAGTGACTCCCGAGGCCAGTCACCTGTTGGAGGATCCCGATGA
AGAGACGAGCCAGGCTGTCAAAGCCCTTCGGGAGATGGCCGATACTGTGATTCCCCAGAAGGAAGAGGCT
GCAATCTGTGGCCAAATGGACCTTTCCCATCCGCCCCCAAGGGGCCATCTGGATGAGCTGACAACCACAC
TTGAGTCCATGACCGAGGATCTGAACCTGGACTCACCCCTGACCCCGGAATTGAACGAGATTCTGGATAC
CTTCCTGAACGACGAGTGCCTCTTGCATGCCATGCATATCAGCACAGGACTGTCCATCTTCGACACATCT
CTGGCTAGCGGATCCACCGGTGTCTAGAAAGCTTTGAGGCCGGCCTGCAGGGATCAGCCTCGACTGTGCC
TTCTAGTTGCCAGCCATCTGTTGTTTGCCCCTCCCCCGTGCCTTCCTTGACCCTGGAAGGTGCCACTCCC
ACTGTCCTTTCCTAATAAAATGAGGAAATTGCATCGCATTGTCTGAGTAGGTGTCATTCTATTCTGGGGG
GTGGGGTGGGGCAGGACAGCAAGGGGGAGGATTGGGAAGACAATAGCAGGCATGCTGGGGATGCGGTGGG
CTCTATGGCTTCTGAGGCGGAAAGAACCAGCTGGGGCTCTAGGGGGTATCCCC
[124 nt withheld, positions 3274-3397]
C
[91 nt withheld, positions 3399-3489]
A
[49 nt withheld, positions 3491-3539]
CCTTTGACGTTGGAGTCCACGTTCTTT
[37 nt withheld, positions 3567-3603]
ACCCTATCTCGGTCTATTCTTTTGATTTATAAGGGATTTTGCCGATTTCGGCCTATTGGTTAAAAAATGA
GCTGATTTAACAAAAATTTAACGCGAATTAATTCTGTGGAATGTGTGTCAGTTAGGGTGTGGAAAGTCCC
CAGGCTCCCCAGCAGGCAGAAGTATGCAAAGCATGCATCTCAATTAGTCAGCAACCAGGTGTGGAAAGTC
CCCAGGCTCCCCAGCAGGCAGAAGTATGCAAAGCATGCATCTCAATTAGTCAGCAACCATAGTCCCGCCC
CTAACTCCGCCCATCCCGCCCCTAACTCCGCCCAGTTCCGCCCATTCTCCGCCCCATGGCTGACTAATTT
TTTTTATTTATGCAGAGGCCGAGGCCGCCTCTGCCTCTGAGCTATTCCAGAAGTAGTGAGGAGGCTTTTT
TGGAGGCCTAGGCTTTTGCAAAAAGCTCCCGGGAGCTTGTATATCCATTTTCGGATCTGATCAAGAGACA
GGATGAGGATCGTTTCGCATGATTGAACAAGATGGATTGCACGCAGGTTCTCCGGCCGCTTGGGTGGAGA
GGCTATTCGGCTATGACTGGGCACAACAGACAATCGGCTGCTCTGATGCCGCCGTGTTCCGGCTGTCAGC
GCAGGGGCGCCCGGTTCTTTTTGTCAAGACCGACCTGTCCGGTGCCCTGAATGAACTGCAGGACGAGGCA
GCGCGGCTATCGTGGCTGGCCACGACGGGCGTTCCTTGCGCAGCTGTGCTCGACGTTGTCACTGAAGCGG
GAAGGGACTGGCTGCTATTGGGCGAAGTGCCGGGGCAGGATCTCCTGTCATCTCACCTTGCTCCTGCCGA
GAAAGTATCCATCATGGCTGATGCAATGCGGCGGCTGCATACGCTTGATCCGGCTACCTGCCCATTCGAC
CACCAAGCGAAACATCGCATCGAGCGAGCACGTACTCGGATGGAAGCCGGTCTTGTCGATCAGGATGATC
TGGACGAAGAGCATCAGGGGCTCGCGCCAGCCGAACTGTTCGCCAGGCTCAAGGCGCGCATGCCCGACGG
CGAGGATCTCGTCGTGACCCATGGCGATGCCTGCTTGCCGAATATCATGGTGGAAAATGGCCGCTTTTCT
GGATTCATCGACTGTGGCCGGCTGGGTGTGGCGGACCGCTATCAGGACATAGCGTTGGCTACCCGTGATA
TTGCTGAAGAGCTTGGCGGCGAATGGGCTGACCGCTTCCTCGTGCTTTACGGTATCGCCGCTCCCGATTC
GCAGCGCATCGCCTTCTATCGCCTTCTTGACGAGTTCTTCTGAGCGGGACTCTGGGGTTCGAAATGACCG
ACCAAGCGACGCCCAACCTGCCATCACGAGATTTCGATTCCACCGCCGCCTTCTATGAAAGGTTGGGCTT
CGGAATCGTTTTCCGGGACGCCGGCTGGATGATCCTCCAGCGCGGGGATCTCATGCTGGAGTTCTTCGCC
CACCCCAACTTGTTTATTGCAGCTTATAATGGTTACAAATAAAGCAATAGCATCACAAATTTCACAAATA
AAGCATTTTTTTCACTGCATTCTAGTTGTGGTTTGTCCAAACTCATCAATGTATCTTATCATGTCTGTAT
ACCGTCGACCTCTAGCTAGAGCTTGGCGTAATCATGGTCATAGCTGTTTCCTGTGTGAAATTGTTATCCG
CTCACAATTCCACACAACATACGAGCCGGAAGCATAAAGTGTAAAGCCTGGGGTGCCTAATGAGTGAGCT
AACTCACATTAATTGCGTTGCGCTCACTGCCCGCTTTCCAGTCGGGAAACCTGTCGTGCCAGCTGCATTA
ATGAATCGGCCAACGCGCGGGGAGAGGCGGTTTGCGTATTGGGCGCTCTTCCGCTTCCTCGCTCACTGAC
TCGCTGCGCTCGGTCGTTCGGCTGCGGCGAGCGGTATCAGCTCACTCAAAGGCGGTAATACGGTTATCCA
CAGAATCAGGGGATAACGCAGGAAAGAACATGTGAGCAAAAGGCCAGCAAAAGGCCAGGAACCGTAAAAA
GGCCGCGTTGCTGGCGTTTTTCCATAGGCTCCGCCCCCCTGACGAGCATCACAAAAATCGACGCTCAAGT
CAGAGGTGGCGAAACCCGACAGGACTATAAAGATACCAGGCGTTTCCCCCTGGAAGCTCCCTCGTGCGCT
CTCCTGTTCCGACCCTGCCGCTTACCGGATACCTGTCCGCCTTTCTCCCTTCGGGAAGCGTGGCGCTTTC
TCATAGCTCACGCTGTAGGTATCTCAGTTCGGTGTAGGTCGTTCGCTCCAAGCTGGGCTGTGTGCACGAA
CCCCCCGTTCAGCCCGACCGCTGCGCCTTATCCGGTAACTATCGTCTTGAGTCCAACCCGGTAAGACACG
ACTTATCGCCACTGGCAGCAGCCACTGGTAACAGGATTAGCAGAGCGAGGTATGTAGGCGGTGCTACAGA
GTTCTTGAAGTGGTGGCCTAACTACGGCTACACTAGAAGAACAGTATTTGGTATCTGCGCTCTGCTGAAG
CCAGTTACCTTCGGAAAAAGAGTTGGTAGCTCTTGATCCGGCAAACAAACCACCGCTGGTAGCGGTTTTT
TTGTTTGCAAGCAGCAGATTACGCGCAGAAAAAAAGGATCTCAAGAAGATCCTTTGATCTTTTCTACGGG
GTCTGACGCTCAGTGGAACGAAAACTCACGTTAAGGGATTTTGGTCATGAGATTATCAAAAAGGATCTTC
ACCTAGATCCTTTTAAATTAAAAATGAAGTTTTAAATCAATCTAAAGTATATATGAGTAAACTTGGTCTG
ACAGTTACCAATGCTTAATCAGTGAGGCACCTATCTCAGCGATCTGTCTATTTCGTTCATCCATAGTTGC
CTGACTCCCCGTCGTGTAGATAACTACGATACGGGAGGGCTTACCATCTGGCCCCAGTGCTGCAATGATA
CCGCGAGACCCACGCTCACCGGCTCCAGATTTATCAGCAATAAACCAGCCAGCCGGAAGGGCCGAGCGCA
GAAGTGGTCCTGCAACTTTATCCGCCTCCATCCAGTCTATTAATTGTTGCCGGGAAGCTAGAGTAAGTAG
TTCGCCAGTTAATAGTTTGCGCAACGTTGTTGCCATTGCTACAGGCATCGTGGTGTCACGCTCGTCGTTT
GGTATGGCTTCATTCAGCTCCGGTTCCCAACGATCAAGGCGAGTTACATGATCCCCCATGTTGTGCAAAA
AAGCGGTTAGCTCCTTCGGTCCTCCGATCGTTGTCAGAAGTAAGTTGGCCGCAGTGTTATCACTCATGGT
TATGGCAGCACTGCATAATTCTCTTACTGTCATGCCATCCGTAAGATGCTTTTCTGTGACTGGTGAGTAC
TCAACCAAGTCATTCTGAGAATAGTGTATGCGGCGACCGAGTTGCTCTTGCCCGGCGTCAATACGGGATA
ATACCGCGCCACATAGCAGAACTTTAAAAGTGCTCATCATTGGAAAACGTTCTTCGGGGCGAAAACTCTC
AAGGATCTTACCGCTGTTGAGATCCAGTTCGATGTAACCCACTCGTGCACCCAACTGATCTTCAGCATCT
TTTACTTTCACCAGCGTTTCTGGGTGAGCAAAAACAGGAAGGCAAAATGCCGCAAAAAAGGGAATAAGGG
CGACACGGAAATGTTGAATACTCATACTCTTCCTTTTTCAATATTATTGAAGCATTTATCAGGGTTATTG
TCTCATGAGCGGATACATATTTGAATGTATTTAGAAAAATAAACAAATAGGGGTTCCGCGCACATTTCCC
CGAAAAGTGCCACCTGACGTC
