Features (pLannotate 1.2.2; 22 found; start..end, strand, type, name):
     63..392     +  promoter       SV40 promoter: SV40 enhancer and early promoter
    459..1250    +  CDS            neo: KKA2_KLEPN - Also known as kan, nptII. Experimental evidence at protein level: Swiss-Prot protein existence level 1. Resistance to kanamycin, neomycin, paromomycin, ribostamycin, butirosin and gentamicin B. From Klebsiella pneumoniae.
   1274..1432    +  CDS            ble (fragment): BLE_KLEPN - Experimental evidence at protein level: Swiss-Prot protein existence level 1. Binding protein with a strong affinity to the bleomycin family of antibiotics. Binds to CL990; an antimitotic-antibiotic compound. From Klebsiella pneumoniae.
   1427..1548    +  polyA_signal   SV40 poly(A) signal: SV40 polyadenylation signal
   1621..1637    -  protein_bind   lac operator: The lac repressor binds to the lac operator to inhibit transcription in E. coli. This inhibition can be relieved by adding lactose or isopropyl-β-D-thiogalactopyranoside (IPTG). lac repressor encoded by lacI
   1645..1675    -  promoter       lac promoter: promoter for the E. coli lac operon
   1690..1711    -  protein_bind   CAP binding site: CAP binding activates transcription in the presence of cAMP. E. coli catabolite activator protein
   1724..1816    -  CDS            lacI (fragment): lac repressor; lacI; The lac repressor binds to the lac operator to inhibit transcription in E. coli. This inhibition can be relieved by adding lactose or isopropyl-β-D-thiogalactopyranoside (IPTG).
   1999..2587    -  rep_origin     ori: high-copy-number ColE1/pMB1/pBR322/pUC origin of replication
   2758..3618    -  CDS            AmpR: β-lactamase; bla; confers resistance to ampicillin, carbenicillin, and related antibiotics
   3619..3723    -  promoter       AmpR promoter: bla
   3870..4173    +  enhancer       CMV enhancer: human cytomegalovirus immediate early enhancer
   4174..4377    +  promoter       CMV promoter: human cytomegalovirus (CMV) immediate early promoter
   4373..4406    +  LTR            5' LTR (truncated) (fragment): truncated 5' long terminal repeat (LTR) from HIV-1
   4422..4440    +  promoter       T7 promoter: promoter for bacteriophage T7 RNA polymerase
   4496..5109    +  CDS            TetR (fragment): tetracycline repressor TetR; tetR from transposon Tn10; TetR binds to the tetracycline operator tetO to inhibit transcription. This inhibition can be relieved by adding tetracycline or doxycycline.
   5252..5268    +  CDS            VP96 (fragment): 6 tandem repeats of the minimal activation domain of herpes simplex virus VP16 (Cheng et al., 2013)
   5333..6112    +  CDS            RELA (fragment): TF65_HUMAN - Also known as NFKB3. Experimental evidence at protein level: Swiss-Prot protein existence level 1. NF-kappa-B is a pleiotropic transcription factor present in almost all cell types and is the endpoint of a series of signal transduction events that are initiated by a vast array of stimuli related to many biological processes such as inflammation, immunity, differentiation, cell growth, tumorigenesis and apoptosis. NF-kappa-B is a homo- or heterodimeric complex formed by the Rel-like domain- containing proteins RELA/p65, RELB, NFKB1/p105, NFKB1/p50, REL and NFKB2/p52. The heterodime
   6131..6697    +  CDS            Rta AD: transcriptional activation domain from the human herpesvirus 4 (Epstein-Barr virus) replication and transcription activator Rta/BRLF1 (Hardwick et al., 1992; Chavez et al., 2015)
   6758..6982    +  polyA_signal   bGH poly(A) signal: bovine growth hormone polyadenylation signal
   6986..7007    +  promoter       SV40 promoter (fragment): SV40 enhancer and early promoter
   7028..49      +  rep_origin     f1 ori (across the origin) (sequence partly withheld): f1 bacteriophage origin of replication; arrow indicates direction of (+) strand synthesis
>Addgene plasmid #169575 | pAB303-Tier1-PhCMV-TetR_VPR | addgene full sequence | sequence record 366218 | Addgene NGS Result
GCCTATTGGTTAAAAAATGAGCTGATTTAACAAAAATTTAACGCGAATTAATTCTGTGGAATGTGTGTCA
GTTAGGGTGTGGAAAGTCCCCAGGCTCCCCAGCAGGCAGAAGTATGCAAAGCATGCATCTCAATTAGTCA
GCAACCAGGTGTGGAAAGTCCCCAGGCTCCCCAGCAGGCAGAAGTATGCAAAGCATGCATCTCAATTAGT
CAGCAACCATAGTCCCGCCCCTAACTCCGCCCATCCCGCCCCTAACTCCGCCCAGTTCCGCCCATTCTCC
GCCCCATGGCTGACTAATTTTTTTTATTTATGCAGAGGCCGAGGCCGCCTCTGCCTCTGAGCTATTCCAG
AAGTAGTGAGGAGGCTTTTTTGGAGGCCTAGGCTTTTGCAAAAAGCTCCCGGGAGCTTGTATATCCATTT
TCGGATCTGATCAAGAGACAGGATGAGGATCGTTTCGCATGATTGAACAAGATGGATTGCACGCAGGTTC
TCCGGCCGCTTGGGTGGAGAGGCTATTCGGCTATGACTGGGCACAACAGACAATCGGCTGCTCTGATGCC
GCCGTGTTCCGGCTGTCAGCGCAGGGGCGCCCGGTTCTTTTTGTCAAGACCGACCTGTCCGGTGCCCTGA
ATGAACTGCAGGACGAGGCAGCGCGGCTATCGTGGCTGGCCACGACGGGCGTTCCTTGCGCAGCTGTGCT
CGACGTTGTCACTGAAGCGGGAAGGGACTGGCTGCTATTGGGCGAAGTGCCGGGGCAGGATCTCCTGTCA
TCTCACCTTGCTCCTGCCGAGAAAGTATCCATCATGGCTGATGCAATGCGGCGGCTGCATACGCTTGATC
CGGCTACCTGCCCATTCGACCACCAAGCGAAACATCGCATCGAGCGAGCACGTACTCGGATGGAAGCCGG
TCTTGTCGATCAGGATGATCTGGACGAAGAGCATCAGGGGCTCGCGCCAGCCGAACTGTTCGCCAGGCTC
AAGGCGCGCATGCCCGACGGCGAGGATCTCGTCGTGACCCATGGCGATGCCTGCTTGCCGAATATCATGG
TGGAAAATGGCCGCTTTTCTGGATTCATCGACTGTGGCCGGCTGGGTGTGGCGGACCGCTATCAGGACAT
AGCGTTGGCTACCCGTGATATTGCTGAAGAGCTTGGCGGCGAATGGGCTGACCGCTTCCTCGTGCTTTAC
GGTATCGCCGCTCCCGATTCGCAGCGCATCGCCTTCTATCGCCTTCTTGACGAGTTCTTCTGAGCGGGAC
TCTGGGGTTCGAAATGACCGACCAAGCGACGCCCAACCTGCCATCACGAGATTTCGATTCCACCGCCGCC
TTCTATGAAAGGTTGGGCTTCGGAATCGTTTTCCGGGACGCCGGCTGGATGATCCTCCAGCGCGGGGATC
TCATGCTGGAGTTCTTCGCCCACCCCAACTTGTTTATTGCAGCTTATAATGGTTACAAATAAAGCAATAG
CATCACAAATTTCACAAATAAAGCATTTTTTTCACTGCATTCTAGTTGTGGTTTGTCCAAACTCATCAAT
GTATCTTATCATGTCTGTATACCGTCGACCTCTAGCTAGAGCTTGGCGTAATCATGGTCATAGCTGTTTC
CTGTGTGAAATTGTTATCCGCTCACAATTCCACACAACATACGAGCCGGAAGCATAAAGTGTAAAGCCTG
GGGTGCCTAATGAGTGAGCTAACTCACATTAATTGCGTTGCGCTCACTGCCCGCTTTCCAGTCGGGAAAC
CTGTCGTGCCAGCTGCATTAATGAATCGGCCAACGCGCGGGGAGAGGCGGTTTGCGTATTGGGCGCTCTT
CCGCTTCCTCGCTCACTGACTCGCTGCGCTCGGTCGTTCGGCTGCGGCGAGCGGTATCAGCTCACTCAAA
GGCGGTAATACGGTTATCCACAGAATCAGGGGATAACGCAGGAAAGAACATGTGAGCAAAAGGCCAGCAA
AAGGCCAGGAACCGTAAAAAGGCCGCGTTGCTGGCGTTTTTCCATAGGCTCCGCCCCCCTGACGAGCATC
ACAAAAATCGACGCTCAAGTCAGAGGTGGCGAAACCCGACAGGACTATAAAGATACCAGGCGTTTCCCCC
TGGAAGCTCCCTCGTGCGCTCTCCTGTTCCGACCCTGCCGCTTACCGGATACCTGTCCGCCTTTCTCCCT
TCGGGAAGCGTGGCGCTTTCTCATAGCTCACGCTGTAGGTATCTCAGTTCGGTGTAGGTCGTTCGCTCCA
AGCTGGGCTGTGTGCACGAACCCCCCGTTCAGCCCGACCGCTGCGCCTTATCCGGTAACTATCGTCTTGA
GTCCAACCCGGTAAGACACGACTTATCGCCACTGGCAGCAGCCACTGGTAACAGGATTAGCAGAGCGAGG
TATGTAGGCGGTGCTACAGAGTTCTTGAAGTGGTGGCCTAACTACGGCTACACTAGAAGAACAGTATTTG
GTATCTGCGCTCTGCTGAAGCCAGTTACCTTCGGAAAAAGAGTTGGTAGCTCTTGATCCGGCAAACAAAC
CACCGCTGGTAGCGGTGGTTTTTTTGTTTGCAAGCAGCAGATTACGCGCAGAAAAAAAGGATCTCAAGAA
GATCCTTTGATCTTTTCTACGGGGTCTGACGCTCAGTGGAACGAAAACTCACGTTAAGGGATTTTGGTCA
TGAGATTATCAAAAAGGATCTTCACCTAGATCCTTTTAAATTAAAAATGAAGTTTTAAATCAATCTAAAG
TATATATGAGTAAACTTGGTCTGACAGTTACCAATGCTTAATCAGTGAGGCACCTATCTCAGCGATCTGT
CTATTTCGTTCATCCATAGTTGCCTGACTCCCCGTCGTGTAGATAACTACGATACGGGAGGGCTTACCAT
CTGGCCCCAGTGCTGCAATGATACCGCGAGACCCACGCTCACCGGCTCCAGATTTATCAGCAATAAACCA
GCCAGCCGGAAGGGCCGAGCGCAGAAGTGGTCCTGCAACTTTATCCGCCTCCATCCAGTCTATTAATTGT
TGCCGGGAAGCTAGAGTAAGTAGTTCGCCAGTTAATAGTTTGCGCAACGTTGTTGCCATTGCTACAGGCA
TCGTGGTGTCACGCTCGTCGTTTGGTATGGCTTCATTCAGCTCCGGTTCCCAACGATCAAGGCGAGTTAC
ATGATCCCCCATGTTGTGCAAAAAAGCGGTTAGCTCCTTCGGTCCTCCGATCGTTGTCAGAAGTAAGTTG
GCCGCAGTGTTATCACTCATGGTTATGGCAGCACTGCATAATTCTCTTACTGTCATGCCATCCGTAAGAT
GCTTTTCTGTGACTGGTGAGTACTCAACCAAGTCATTCTGAGAATAGTGTATGCGGCGACCGAGTTGCTC
TTGCCCGGCGTCAATACGGGATAATACCGCGCCACATAGCAGAACTTTAAAAGTGCTCATCATTGGAAAA
CGTTCTTCGGGGCGAAAACTCTCAAGGATCTTACCGCTGTTGAGATCCAGTTCGATGTAACCCACTCGTG
CACCCAACTGATCTTCAGCATCTTTTACTTTCACCAGCGTTTCTGGGTGAGCAAAAACAGGAAGGCAAAA
TGCCGCAAAAAAGGGAATAAGGGCGACACGGAAATGTTGAATACTCATACTCTTCCTTTTTCAATATTAT
TGAAGCATTTATCAGGGTTATTGTCTCATGAGCGGATACATATTTGAATGTATTTAGAAAAATAAACAAA
TAGGGGTTCCGCGCACATTTCCCCGAAAAGTGCCACCTGACGTCGACGGATCGGGAGATCTCCACGCGTG
GTACCCTCGAGTTGACATTGATTATTGAGTAGTTATTAATAGTAATCAATTACGGGGTCATTAGTTCATA
GCCCATATATGGAGTTCCGCGTTACATAACTTACGGTAAATGGCCCGCCTGGCTGACCGCCCAACGACCC
CCGCCCATTGACGTCAATAATGACGTATGTTCCCATAGTAACGCCAATAGGGACTTTCCATTGACGTCAA
TGGGTGGAGTATTTACGGTAAACTGCCCACTTGGCAGTACATCAAGTGTATCATATGCCAAGTACGCCCC
CTATTGACGTCAATGACGGTAAATGGCCCGCCTGGCATTATGCCCAGTACATGACCTTATGGGACTTTCC
TACTTGGCAGTACATCTACGTATTAGTCATCGCTATTACCATGGTGATGCGGTTTTGGCAGTACATCAAT
GGGCGTGGATAGCGGTTTGACTCACGGGGATTTCCAAGTCTCCACCCCATTGACGTCAATGGGAGTTTGT
TTTGGCACCAAAATCAACGGGACTTTCCAAAATGTCGTAACAACTCCGCCCCATTGACGCAAATGGGCGG
TAGGCGTGTACGGTGGGAGGTCTATATAAGCAGAGCTCTCTGGCTAACTAGAGAACCCACTGCTTACTGG
CTTATCGAAATTAATACGACTCACTATAGGGAGACCCAAGCTGTTCGAAGCGGAATTCACCATGACTAGT
GGTGGTTCTGGTTCCAGATTAGATAAAAGTAAAGTGATTAACAGCGCATTAGAGCTGCTTAATGAGGTCG
GAATCGAAGGTTTAACAACCCGTAAACTCGCCCAGAAGCTAGGTGTAGAGCAGCCTACATTGTATTGGCA
TGTAAAAAATAAGCGGGCTTTGCTCGACGCCTTAGCCATTGAGATGTTAGATAGGCACCATACTCACTTT
TGCCCTTTAGAAGGGGAAAGCTGGCAAGATTTTTTACGTAATAACGCTAAAAGTTTTAGATGTGCTTTAC
TAAGTCATCGCGATGGAGCAAAAGTACATTTAGGTACACGGCCTACAGAAAAACAGTATGAAACTCTCGA
AAATCAATTAGCCTTTTTATGCCAACAAGGTTTTTCACTAGAGAATGCATTATATGCACTCAGCGCTGTG
GGGCATTTTACTTTAGGTTGCGTATTGGAAGATCAAGAGCATCAAGTCGCTAAAGAAGAAAGGGAAACAC
CTACTACTGATAGTATGCCGCCATTATTACGACAAGCTATCGAATTATTTGATCACCAAGGTGCAGAGCC
AGCCTTCTTATTCGGCCTTGAATTGATCATATGCGGATTAGAAAAACAACTTAAATGTGAAAGTGGGTCC
GCTAGTGGTTCCGGACGGGCTGACGCATTGGACGATTTTGATCTGGATATGCTGGGAAGTGACGCCCTCG
ATGATTTTGACCTTGACATGCTTGGTTCGGATGCCCTTGATGACTTTGACCTCGACATGCTCGGCAGTGA
CGCCCTTGATGATTTCGACCTGGACATGCTGATTAACTCTAGAAGTTCCGGATCTCCGAAAAAGAAACGC
AAAGTTGGTAGCCAGTACCTGCCCGACACCGACGACCGGCACCGGATCGAGGAAAAGCGGAAGCGGACCT
ACGAGACATTCAAGAGCATCATGAAGAAGTCCCCCTTCAGCGGCCCCACCGACCCTAGACCTCCACCTAG
AAGAATCGCCGTGCCCAGCAGATCCAGCGCCAGCGTGCCAAAACCTGCCCCCCAGCCTTACCCCTTCACC
AGCAGCCTGAGCACCATCAACTACGACGAGTTCCCTACCATGGTGTTCCCCAGCGGCCAGATCTCTCAGG
CCTCTGCTCTGGCTCCAGCCCCTCCTCAGGTGCTGCCTCAGGCTCCTGCTCCTGCACCAGCTCCAGCCAT
GGTGTCTGCACTGGCTCAGGCACCAGCACCCGTGCCTGTGCTGGCTCCTGGACCTCCACAGGCTGTGGCT
CCACCAGCCCCTAAACCTACACAGGCCGGCGAGGGCACACTGTCTGAAGCTCTGCTGCAGCTGCAGTTCG
ACGACGAGGATCTGGGAGCCCTGCTGGGAAACAGCACCGATCCTGCCGTGTTCACCGACCTGGCCAGCGT
GGACAACAGCGAGTTCCAGCAGCTGCTGAACCAGGGCATCCCTGTGGCCCCTCACACCACCGAGCCCATG
CTGATGGAATACCCCGAGGCCATCACCCGGCTCGTGACAGGCGCTCAGAGGCCTCCTGATCCAGCTCCTG
CCCCTCTGGGAGCACCAGGCCTGCCTAATGGACTGCTGTCTGGCGACGAGGACTTCAGCTCTATCGCCGA
TATGGATTTCTCAGCCTTGCTGGGCTCTGGCAGCGGCAGCCGGGATTCCAGGGAAGGGATGTTTTTGCCG
AAGCCTGAGGCCGGCTCCGCTATTAGTGACGTGTTTGAGGGCCGCGAGGTGTGCCAGCCAAAACGAATCC
GGCCATTTCATCCTCCAGGAAGTCCATGGGCCAACCGCCCACTCCCCGCCAGCCTCGCACCAACACCAAC
CGGTCCAGTACATGAGCCAGTCGGGTCACTGACCCCGGCACCAGTCCCTCAGCCACTGGATCCAGCGCCC
GCAGTGACTCCCGAGGCCAGTCACCTGTTGGAGGATCCCGATGAAGAGACGAGCCAGGCTGTCAAAGCCC
TTCGGGAGATGGCCGATACTGTGATTCCCCAGAAGGAAGAGGCTGCAATCTGTGGCCAAATGGACCTTTC
CCATCCGCCCCCAAGGGGCCATCTGGATGAGCTGACAACCACACTTGAGTCCATGACCGAGGATCTGAAC
CTGGACTCACCCCTGACCCCGGAATTGAACGAGATTCTGGATACCTTCCTGAACGACGAGTGCCTCTTGC
ATGCCATGCATATCAGCACAGGACTGTCCATCTTCGACACATCTCTGGCTAGCGGATCCACCGGTGTCTA
GAAAGCTTTGAGGCCGGCCTGCAGGGATCAGCCTCGACTGTGCCTTCTAGTTGCCAGCCATCTGTTGTTT
GCCCCTCCCCCGTGCCTTCCTTGACCCTGGAAGGTGCCACTCCCACTGTCCTTTCCTAATAAAATGAGGA
AATTGCATCGCATTGTCTGAGTAGGTGTCATTCTATTCTGGGGGGTGGGGTGGGGCAGGACAGCAAGGGG
GAGGATTGGGAAGACAATAGCAGGCATGCTGGGGATGCGGTGGGCTCTATGGCTTCTGAGGCGGAAAGAA
CCAGCTGGGGCTCTAGGGGGTATCCCC
[124 nt withheld, positions 7028-7151]
C
[91 nt withheld, positions 7153-7243]
A
[49 nt withheld, positions 7245-7293]
CCTTTGACGTTGGAGTCCACGTTCTTT
[37 nt withheld, positions 7321-7357]
ACCCTATCTCGGTCTATTCTTTTGATTTATAAGGGATTTTGCCGATTTCG
